Addgene plasmid #71471: CD200-Cd4d3+4-COMP-blac-3xFLAG-6his
Purpose: A positive control receptor prey (rat CD200) EXPRESs plasmid for The Basic AVEXIS kit
Depositing lab: Gavin Wright. Depositing organization: Wellcome Sanger Institute. Publication: Large-scale screening for novel low-affinity extracellular protein interactions. Bushell KM, Sollner C, Schuster-Boeckler B, Bateman A, Wright GJ. Genome Res. 2008 Apr;18(4):622-30. Epub 2008 Feb 22. 10.1101/gr.7187808 PubMed 18296487.
Backbone
  Vector backbone: pTT3
  Backbone manufacturer: Yves Durocher, NRC
  Backbone size w/o insert (bp): 6000
  Total vector size (bp): 8317
  Vector type: Mammalian Expression
Growth in bacteria
  Bacterial resistance: Ampicillin, 100 μg/mL
  Growth temperature: 37°C
  Growth strain: DH5alpha
  Copy number: Unknown
Gene/Insert
  Gene/Insert name: CD200 (alt name: OX-2)
  Species: R. norvegicus (rat)
  Insert size (bp): 714
  Entrez Gene: Cd200 (a.k.a. Cspmo2, MRCOX2, Mox2)
  Promoter: CMV
  Tag / fusion protein: Cd4d3+4 (C terminal on insert); beta-lactamase (C terminal on insert); triple FLAG tag (C terminal on insert); 6xHis tag (C terminal on insert)
  Cloning method: Restriction Enzyme; 5′ cloning site AscI (not destroyed); 3′ cloning site NotI (not destroyed)
  Sequencing primers: 5′ CMW forward
Resource information
  A portion of this plasmid was derived from a plasmid made by: pTT3 was obtained from Yves Durocher, National Research Council of Canada-Biotechnology Research Institute
Terms and licenses: Academic/Nonprofit Terms; Industry Terms: Not Available to Industry
How to cite: CD200-Cd4d3+4-COMP-blac-3xFLAG-6his was a gift from Gavin Wright (Addgene plasmid # 71471 ; http://n2t.net/addgene:71471 ; RRID:Addgene_71471)
