[The description below was written by a language model from this plasmid's Addgene catalogue record and pLannotate feature annotations shown in this document.]
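Description:
CD200-Cd4d3+4-COMP-blac-3xFLAG-6his is an 8.3 kb mammalian expression plasmid built on the pTT3 backbone. It produces a secreted, pentameric "prey" form of the rat CD200 (OX-2) extracellular region and serves as the positive control receptor prey in the Basic AVEXIS kit for detecting low-affinity extracellular protein interactions. In E. coli it is maintained through a high-copy ColE1/pUC-type origin and selected with ampicillin via AmpR. The backbone also carries an Epstein-Barr virus oriP fragment, which supports episomal maintenance in cells expressing EBNA1 and is characteristic of vectors meant for high-yield transient transfection.

Expression is driven by the CMV enhancer and promoter, followed by adenovirus-derived leader, splice and chimeric intron sequences that boost transcript processing, and it ends at a rabbit β-globin polyadenylation signal. The annotated open reading frame runs across the numbering origin of the circular sequence. It begins near a short fragment resembling an immunoglobulin heavy chain signal sequence, followed by the roughly 700 bp CD200 insert, cloned between retained AscI and NotI sites. The annotation tool matched this insert to the mouse orthologue, but the catalogue entry records it as rat.

CD200 is fused at its C terminus to rat Cd4 domains 3 and 4, which act as a common spacer and antibody-recognisable tag. Next comes a fragment of cartilage oligomeric matrix protein (COMP), whose coiled-coil drives pentamerisation and so raises avidity for weak binding partners. A β-lactamase lacking its signal sequence follows, providing an enzymatic reporter for binding, and then a 3xFLAG tag. The catalogue also lists a terminal 6xHis tag, which is not separately annotated in the feature table.
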