Features (pLannotate 1.2.2; 22 found; start..end, strand, type, name):
    590..757     +  CDS            COMP (fragment): COMP_HUMAN - Experimental evidence at protein level: Swiss-Prot protein existence level 1. May play a role in the structural integrity of cartilage via its interaction with other extracellular matrix proteins such as the collagens and fibronectin. Can mediate the interaction of chondrocytes with the cartilage extracellular matrix through interaction with cell surface integrin receptors. Could play a role in the pathogenesis of osteoarthritis. Potent suppressor of apoptosis in both primary chondrocytes and transformed cells. Suppresses apoptosis by blocking the activation of caspase-3 and by in
    765..1552    +  CDS            bla(M) (fragment): β-lactamase lacking the signal sequence; bla(M); allows cytosolic expression of β-lactamase
   1559..1624    +  CDS            3xFLAG: three tandem FLAG® epitope tags, followed by an enterokinase cleavage site
   1686..1741    +  polyA_signal   β-globin poly(A) signal: rabbit β-globin polyadenylation signal (Gil and Proudfoot, 1987)
   2255..3936    -  rep_origin     oriP (fragment): Epstein-Barr virus oriP replication origin (Yates et al., 2000)
   4063..4167    +  promoter       AmpR promoter: bla
   4168..5028    +  CDS            AmpR: β-lactamase; bla; confers resistance to ampicillin, carbenicillin, and related antibiotics
   5199..5787    +  rep_origin     ori: high-copy-number ColE1/pMB1/pBR322/pUC origin of replication
   5970..6062    +  CDS            lacI (fragment): lac repressor; lacI; The lac repressor binds to the lac operator to inhibit transcription in E. coli. This inhibition can be relieved by adding lactose or isopropyl-β-D-thiogalactopyranoside (IPTG).
   6075..6096    +  protein_bind   CAP binding site: CAP binding activates transcription in the presence of cAMP. E. coli catabolite activator protein
   6111..6141    +  promoter       lac promoter: promoter for the E. coli lac operon
   6149..6165    +  protein_bind   lac operator: The lac repressor binds to the lac operator to inhibit transcription in E. coli. This inhibition can be relieved by adding lactose or isopropyl-β-D-thiogalactopyranoside (IPTG). lac repressor encoded by lacI
   6235..6251    +  promoter       tet promoter (fragment): E. coli promoter for tetracycline efflux protein gene
   6261..6286    -  CDS            bla(M) (fragment): β-lactamase lacking the signal sequence; bla(M); allows cytosolic expression of β-lactamase
   6460..6839    +  enhancer       CMV enhancer: human cytomegalovirus immediate early enhancer
   6841..7040    +  promoter       CMV promoter: human cytomegalovirus (CMV) immediate early promoter
   7108..7146    +  misc_feature   Ad SA (fragment): adenovirus major late transcript splice acceptor (Friedrich and Soriano, 1991)
   7179..7388    -  CDS            PTP (fragment): TERM_ADE02 - Experimental evidence at protein level: Swiss-Prot protein existence level 1. Protein covalently bound to the viral DNA that acts as a primer for viral genomic replication by DNA strand displacement. Assembles on the viral origin of replication in an initiation complex with viral polymerase, DBP, host NFIA and host POU2F1/OCT1. During initiation, the polymerase covalently couples the first dCTP with Ser- 580 of pTP. The terminal protein stimulates the template activity over 20 fold compared to protein-free templates. Neo-synthesized viral genomes are linked to two preterminal prot
   7419..7508    +  intron         chimeric intron (fragment): chimera between introns from adenovirus and immunoglobulin heavy chain genes
   7527..7573    +  CDS            IgH signal sequence (fragment): signal sequence from the mouse immunoglobulin heavy chain variable region
   7617..8312    +  CDS            Cd200 (fragment): OX2G_MOUSE - Also known as Mox2. Experimental evidence at protein level: Swiss-Prot protein existence level 1. Costimulates T-cell proliferation. May regulate myeloid cell activity in a variety of tissues (By similarity). From Mus musculus (Mouse).
   8292..553     +  CDS            Cd4 (fragment) (across the origin): CD4_RAT - Experimental evidence at protein level: Swiss-Prot protein existence level 1. Integral membrane glycoprotein that plays an essential role in the immune response and serves multiple functions in responses against both external and internal offenses. In T-cells, functions primarily as a coreceptor for MHC class II molecule:peptide complex. The antigens presented by class II peptides are derived from extracellular proteins while class I peptides are derived from cytosolic proteins. Interacts simultaneously with the T-cell receptor (TCR) and the MHC class II presented by antigen presenti
>Addgene plasmid #71471 | CD200-Cd4d3+4-COMP-blac-3xFLAG-6his | depositor full sequence | sequence record 128809 | CD200-Cd4d3+4-COMP-blac-3xFLAG-6his sequence 8317 bps
GTCGACCTCCATCACGGCCTATAAGAGTGAGGGGGAGTCAGCGGAGTTCTCCTTCCCACTCAACCTTGGA
GAGGAAAGCCTGCAGGGAGAGTTGAGATGGAAGGCAGAGAAGGCTCCTTCTTCCCAGTCCTGGATCACCT
TCTCCCTAAAGAACCAAAAGGTGTCTGTGCAGAAGTCTACTAGCAACCCCAAGTTCCAGCTGTCCGAAAC
GCTCCCACTCACCCTTCAGATACCCCAGGTCTCCCTTCAGTTTGCTGGTTCTGGCAACCTGACCCTGACT
CTGGACAGAGGGATACTGTATCAGGAAGTGAACCTGGTGGTGATGAAAGTGACTCAGCCCGACAGCAACA
CTTTGACCTGTGAGGTGATGGGACCCACCTCACCCAAGATGAGACTGATCTTGAAGCAGGAGAATCAGGA
GGCCAGGGTCTCCAGGCAGGAGAAAGTGATTCAAGTGCAGGCCCCTGAAGCAGGGGTGTGGCAATGTCTA
CTGAGTGAAGGTGAAGAGGTCAAGATGGACTCCAAGATCCAGGTTTTATCCAAAGGGTTGAATTCCGGCG
GCGGCTCCGGAGGCGGTACCGGTGGCGGCGACCTAGCCCCACAGATGCTTCGAGAACTCCAGGAGACTAA
TGCGGCGCTGCAAGACGTGAGAGAGCTCTTGCGACAGCAGGTCAAGGAGATCACCTTCCTGAAGAATACG
GTGATGGAATGTGACGCCTGCGGTCTAGACAGAAACCTGCCTCCACTAGCACCTCTGGGCCCACACCCAG
AAACGCTGGTGAAAGTAAAAGATGCTGAAGATCAGTTGGGTGCACGAGTGGGTTACATCGAACTGGATCT
CAACAGCGGTAAGATCCTTGAGAGTTTTCGCCCCGAAGAACGTTTTCCAATGATGAGCACTTTTAAAGTT
CTGCTATGTGGCGCGGTATTATCCCGTATTGACGCCGGGCAAGAGCAACTCGGTCGCCGCATACACTATT
CTCAGAATGACTTGGTTGAGTACTCACCAGTCACAGAAAAGCATCTTACGGATGGCATGACAGTAAGAGA
ATTATGCAGTGCTGCCATAACCATGAGTGATAACACTGCGGCCAACTTACTTCTGACAACGATCGGAGGA
CCGAAGGAGCTAACCGCTTTTTTGCACAACATGGGGGATCATGTAACTCGCCTTGATCGTTGGGAACCGG
AGCTGAATGAAGCCATACCAAACGACGAGCGTGACACCACGATGCCTGTAGCAATGGCAACAACGTTGCG
CAAACTATTAACTGGCGAACTACTTACTCTAGCTTCCCGGCAACAATTAATAGACTGGATGGAGGCGGAT
AAAGTTGCAGGACCACTTCTGCGCTCGGCCCTTCCGGCTGGCTGGTTTATTGCTGATAAATCTGGAGCCG
GTGAGCGTGGGTCTCGCGGTATCATTGCAGCACTGGGGCCAGATGGTAAGCCCTCCCGTATCGTAGTTAT
CTACACGACGGGGAGTCAGGCAACTATGGATGAACGAAATAGACAGATCGCTGAGATAGGTGCCTCACTG
ATTAAGCATTGGGGCCCTGACTACAAAGACCATGACGGTGATTATAAAGATCATGACATCGATTACAAGG
ATGACGATGACAAGGGCCCTCACCACCACCATCACCACTAATTAATTAAGGATCCCCCGACCTCGACCTC
TGGCTAATAAAGGAAATTTATTTTCATTGCAATAGTGTGTTGGAATTTTTTGTGTCTCTCACTCGGAAGG
ACATATGGGAGGGCAAATCATTTGGTCGAGATCCCTCGGAGATCTCTAGCTAGAGGATCGATCCCCGCCC
CGGACGAACTAAACCTGACTACGACATCTCTGCCCCTTCTTCGCGGGGCAGTGCATGTAATCCCTTCAGT
TGGTTGGTACAACTTGCCAACTGGGCCCTGTTCCACATGTGACACGGGGGGGGACCAAACACAAAGGGGT
TCTCTGACTGTAGTTGACATCCTTATAAATGGATGTGCACATTTGCCAACACTGAGTGGCTTTCATCCTG
GAGCAGACTTTGCAGTCTGTGGACTGCAACACAACATTGCCTTTATGTGTAACTCTTGGCTGAAGCTCTT
ACACCAATGCTGGGGGACATGTACCTCCCAGGGGCCCAGGAAGACTACGGGAGGCTACACCAACGTCAAT
CAGAGGGGCCTGTGTAGCTACCGATAAGCGGACCCTCAAGAGGGCATTAGCAATAGTGTTTATAAGGCCC
CCTTGTTAACCCTAAACGGGTAGCATATGCTTCCCGGGTAGTAGTATATACTATCCAGACTAACCCTAAT
TCAATAGCATATGTTACCCAACGGGAAGCATATGCTATCGAATTAGGGTTAGTAAAAGGGTCCTAAGGAA
CAGCGATATCTCCCACCCCATGAGCTGTCACGGTTTTATTTACATGGGGTCAGGATTCCACGAGGGTAGT
GAACCATTTTAGTCACAAGGGCAGTGGCTGAAGATCAAGGAGCGGGCAGTGAACTCTCCTGAATCTTCGC
CTGCTTCTTCATTCTCCTTCGTTTAGCTAATAGAATAACTGCTGAGTTGTGAACAGTAAGGTGTATGTGA
GGTGCTCGAAAACAAGGTTTCAGGTGACGCCCCCAGAATAAAATTTGGACGGGGGGTTCAGTGGTGGCAT
TGTGCTATGACACCAATATAACCCTCACAAACCCCTTGGGCAATAAATACTAGTGTAGGAATGAAACATT
CTGAATATCTTTAACAATAGAAATCCATGGGGTGGGGACAAGCCGTAAAGACTGGATGTCCATCTCACAC
GAATTTATGGCTATGGGCAACACATAATCCTAGTGCAATATGATACTGGGGTTATTAAGATGTGTCCCAG
GCAGGGACCAAGACAGGTGAACCATGTTGTTACACTCTATTTGTAACAAGGGGAAAGAGAGTGGACGCCG
ACAGCAGCGGACTCCACTGGTTGTCTCTAACACCCCCGAAAATTAAACGGGGCTCCACGCCAATGGGGCC
CATAAACAAAGACAAGTGGCCACTCTTTTTTTTGAAATTGTGGAGTGGGGGCACGCGTCAGCCCCCACAC
GCCGCCCTGCGGTTTTGGACTGTAAAATAAGGGTGTAATAACTTGGCTGATTGTAACCCCGCTAACCACT
GCGGTCAAACCACTTGCCCACAAAACCACTAATGGCACCCCGGGGAATACCTGCATAAGTAGGTGGGCGG
GCCAAGATAGGGGCGCGATTGCTGCGATCTGGAGGACAAATTACACACACTTGCGCCTGAGCGCCAAGCA
CAGGGTTGTTGGTCCTCATATTCACGAGGTCGCTGAGAGCACGGTGGGCTAATGTTGCCATGGGTAGCAT
ATACTACCCAAATATCTGGATAGCATATGCTATCCTAATCTATATCTGGGTAGCATAGGCTATCCTAATC
TATATCTGGGTAGCATATGCTATCCTAATCTATATCTGGGTAGTATATGCTATCCTAATTTATATCTGGG
TAGCATAGGCTATCCTAATCTATATCTGGGTAGCATATGCTATCCTAATCTATATCTGGGTAGTATATGC
TATCCTAATCTGTATCCGGGTAGCATATGCTATCCTAATAGAGATTAGGGTAGTATATGCTATCCTAATT
TATATCTGGGTAGCATATACTACCCAAATATCTGGATAGCATATGCTATCCTAATCTATATCTGGGTAGC
ATATGCTATCCTAATCTATATCTGGGTAGCATAGGCTATCCTAATCTATATCTGGGTAGCATATGCTATC
CTAATCTATATCTGGGTAGTATATGCTATCCTAATTTATATCTGGGTAGCATAGGCTATCCTAATCTATA
TCTGGGTAGCATATGCTATCCTAATCTATATCTGGGTAGTATATGCTATCCTAATCTGTATCCGGGTAGC
ATATGCTATCCTCATGATAAGCTGTCAAACATGAGAATTTTCTTGAAGACGAAAGGGCCTCGTGATACGC
CTATTTTTATAGGTTAATGTCATGATAATAATGGTTTCTTAGACGTCAGGTGGCACTTTTCGGGGAAATG
TGCGCGGAACCCCTATTTGTTTATTTTTCTAAATACATTCAAATATGTATCCGCTCATGAGACAATAACC
CTGATAAATGCTTCAATAATATTGAAAAAGGAAGAGTATGAGTATTCAACATTTCCGTGTCGCCCTTATT
CCCTTTTTTGCGGCATTTTGCCTTCCTGTTTTTGCTCACCCAGAAACGCTGGTGAAAGTAAAAGATGCTG
AAGATCAGTTGGGTGCACGAGTGGGTTACATCGAACTGGATCTCAACAGCGGTAAGATCCTTGAGAGTTT
TCGCCCCGAAGAACGTTTTCCAATGATGAGCACTTTTAAAGTTCTGCTATGTGGCGCGGTATTATCCCGT
GTTGACGCCGGGCAAGAGCAACTCGGTCGCCGCATACACTATTCTCAGAATGACTTGGTTGAGTACTCAC
CAGTCACAGAAAAGCATCTTACGGATGGCATGACAGTAAGAGAATTATGCAGTGCTGCCATAACCATGAG
TGATAACACTGCGGCCAACTTACTTCTGACAACGATCGGAGGACCGAAGGAGCTAACCGCTTTTTTGCAC
AACATGGGGGATCATGTAACTCGCCTTGATCGTTGGGAACCGGAGCTGAATGAAGCCATACCAAACGACG
AGCGTGACACCACGATGCCTGCAGCAATGGCAACAACGTTGCGCAAACTATTAACTGGCGAACTACTTAC
TCTAGCTTCCCGGCAACAATTAATAGACTGGATGGAGGCGGATAAAGTTGCAGGACCACTTCTGCGCTCG
GCCCTTCCGGCTGGCTGGTTTATTGCTGATAAATCTGGAGCCGGTGAGCGTGGGTCTCGCGGTATCATTG
CAGCACTGGGGCCAGATGGTAAGCCCTCCCGTATCGTAGTTATCTACACGACGGGGAGTCAGGCAACTAT
GGATGAACGAAATAGACAGATCGCTGAGATAGGTGCCTCACTGATTAAGCATTGGTAACTGTCAGACCAA
GTTTACTCATATATACTTTAGATTGATTTAAAACTTCATTTTTAATTTAAAAGGATCTAGGTGAAGATCC
TTTTTGATAATCTCATGACCAAAATCCCTTAACGTGAGTTTTCGTTCCACTGAGCGTCAGACCCCGTAGA
AAAGATCAAAGGATCTTCTTGAGATCCTTTTTTTCTGCGCGTAATCTGCTGCTTGCAAACAAAAAAACCA
CCGCTACCAGCGGTGGTTTGTTTGCCGGATCAAGAGCTACCAACTCTTTTTCCGAAGGTAACTGGCTTCA
GCAGAGCGCAGATACCAAATACTGTTCTTCTAGTGTAGCCGTAGTTAGGCCACCACTTCAAGAACTCTGT
AGCACCGCCTACATACCTCGCTCTGCTAATCCTGTTACCAGTGGCTGCTGCCAGTGGCGATAAGTCGTGT
CTTACCGGGTTGGACTCAAGACGATAGTTACCGGATAAGGCGCAGCGGTCGGGCTGAACGGGGGGTTCGT
GCACACAGCCCAGCTTGGAGCGAACGACCTACACCGAACTGAGATACCTACAGCGTGAGCTATGAGAAAG
CGCCACGCTTCCCGAAGGGAGAAAGGCGGACAGGTATCCGGTAAGCGGCAGGGTCGGAACAGGAGAGCGC
ACGAGGGAGCTTCCAGGGGGAAACGCCTGGTATCTTTATAGTCCTGTCGGGTTTCGCCACCTCTGACTTG
AGCGTCGATTTTTGTGATGCTCGTCAGGGGGGCGGAGCCTATGGAAAAACGCCAGCAACGCGGCCTTTTT
ACGGTTCCTGGCCTTTTGCTGGCCTTTTGCTCACATGTTCTTTCCTGCGTTATCCCCTGATTCTGTGGAT
AACCGTATTACCGCCTTTGAGTGAGCTGATACCGCTCGCCGCAGCCGAACGACCGAGCGCAGCGAGTCAG
TGAGCGAGGAAGCGGAAGAGCGCCCAATACGCAAACCGCCTCTCCCCGCGCGTTGGCCGATTCATTAATG
CAGCTGGCACGACAGGTTTCCCGACTGGAAAGCGGGCAGTGAGCGCAACGCAATTAATGTGAGTTAGCTC
ACTCATTAGGCACCCCAGGCTTTACACTTTATGCTTCCGGCTCGTATGTTGTGTGGAATTGTGAGCGGAT
AACAATTTCACACAGGAAACAGCTATGACCATGATTACGCCAAGCTCTAGCTAGAGGTCGACCAATTCTC
ATGTTTGACAGCTTATCATCGCAGATCCGGGCAACGTTGTTGCCATTGCTGCAGGCGCAGAACTGGTAGG
TATGGAAGATCTATACATTGAATCAATATTGGCAATTAGCCATATTAGTCATTGGTTATATAGCATAAAT
CAATATTGGCTATTGGCCATTGCATACGTTGTATCTATATCATAATATGTACATTTATATTGGCTCATGT
CCAATATGACCGCCATGTTGACATTGATTATTGACTAGTTATTAATAGTAATCAATTACGGGGTCATTAG
TTCATAGCCCATATATGGAGTTCCGCGTTACATAACTTACGGTAAATGGCCCGCCTGGCTGACCGCCCAA
CGACCCCCGCCCATTGACGTCAATAATGACGTATGTTCCCATAGTAACGCCAATAGGGACTTTCCATTGA
CGTCAATGGGTGGAGTATTTACGGTAAACTGCCCACTTGGCAGTACATCAAGTGTATCATATGCCAAGTC
CGCCCCCTATTGACGTCAATGACGGTAAATGGCCCGCCTGGCATTATGCCCAGTACATGACCTTACGGGA
CTTTCCTACTTGGCAGTACATCTACGTATTAGTCATCGCTATTACCATGGTGATGCGGTTTTGGCAGTAC
ACCAATGGGCGTGGATAGCGGTTTGACTCACGGGGATTTCCAAGTCTCCACCCCATTGACGTCAATGGGA
GTTTGTTTTGGCACCAAAATCAACGGGACTTTCCAAAATGTCGTAATAACCCCGCCCCGTTGACGCAAAT
GGGCGGTAGGCGTGTACGGTGGGAGGTCTATATAAGCAGAGCTCGTTTAGTGAACCGTCAGATCCTCACT
CTCTTCCGCATCGCTGTCTGCGAGGGCCAGCTGTTGGGCTCGCGGTTGAGGACAAACTCTTCGCGGTCTT
TCCAGTACTCTTGGATCGGAAACCCGTCGGCCTCCGAACGGTACTCCGCCACCGAGGGACCTGAGCGAGT
CCGCATCGACCGGATCGGAAAACCTCTCGAGAAAGGCGTCTAACCAGTCACAGTCGCAAGGTAGGCTGAG
CACCGTGGCGGGCGGCAGCGGGTGGCGGTCGGGGTTGTTTCTGGCGGAGGTGCTGCTGATGATGTAATTA
AAGTAGGCGGTCTTGAGACGGCGGATGGTCGAGGTGAGGTGTGGCAGGCTTGAGATCCAGCTGTTGGGGT
GAGTACTCCCTCTCAAAAGCGGGCATTACTTCTGCGCTAAGATTGTCAGTTTCCAAAAACGAGGAGGATT
TGATATTCACCTGGCCCGATCTGGCCATACACTTGAGTGACAATGACATCCACTTTGCCTTTCTCTCCAC
AGGTGTCCACTCCCAGGTCCAAGTTTAAACTGCGGCCGCTCCGGCTAGCCGCCACCATGGCCAGTCCGGT
ATTCAGGAGACCTTTCTGCCATCTGTCCACCTACAGCCTGCTCTGGGCCATAGCAGCAGTAGCGCTGAGC
ACAGCTCAAGTGGAAGTGGTGACCCAGGATGAAAGAAAGCTGCTGCACACAACTGCATCCTTACGCTGTT
CTCTAAAAACAACCCAGGAACCCTTGATTGTGACATGGCAGAAAAAGAAAGCCGTAGGCCCAGAAAACAT
GGTCACTTACAGCAAAGCCCATGGGGTTGTCATTCAGCCCACCTACAAAGACAGGATAAACATCACTGAG
CTGGGACTCTTGAACACAAGCATCACCTTCTGGAACACAACCCTGGATGATGAGGGTTGCTACATGTGTC
TCTTCAACATGTTTGGATCTGGGAAGGTCTCTGGGACAGCTTGCCTTACTCTCTATGTACAGCCCATAGT
ACACCTTCACTACAACTATTTTGAAGACCACCTAAACATCACGTGCTCTGCAACTGCCCGCCCAGCCCCT
GCCATCTCCTGGAAGGGCACTGGGTCAGGAATTGAGAATAGTACTGAGAGTCACTCCCATTCAAATGGGA
CTACATCTGTCACCAGCATCCTCCGGGTCAAAGACCCCAAAACTCAGGTTGGAAAGGAAGTGATCTGCCA
GGTTTTATACTTGGGGAATGTGATTGACTACAAGCAGAGTCTGGACAAAGGCGCGCC
