>Addgene plasmid #71471 | CD200-Cd4d3+4-COMP-blac-3xFLAG-6his | addgene partial sequence | sequence record 133307 | LNCX 5'-AGCTCGTTTAGTGAACCGTCAGATC-3'
CAGCTGTTGGGCTCGCGGTTGAGGACAAACTCTTCGCGGTCTTTCCAGTACTCTTGGATCGGAAACCCGT
CGGCCTCCGAACGGTACTCCGCCACCGAGGGACCTGAGCGAGTCCGCATCGACCGGATCGGAAAACCTCT
CGAGAAAGGCGTCTAACCAGTCACAGTCGCAAGGTAGGCTGAGCACCGTGGCGGGCGGCAGCGGGTGGCG
GTCGGGGTTGTTTCTGGCGGAGGTGCTGCTGATGATGTAATTAAAGTAGGCGGTCTTGAGACGGCGGATG
GTCGAGGTGAGGTGTGGCAGGCTTGAGATCCAGCTGTTGGGGTGAGTACTCCCTCTCAAAAGCGGGCATT
ACTTCTGCGCTAAGATTGTCAGTTTCCAAAAACGAGGAGGATTTGATATTCACCTGGCCCGATCTGGCCA
TACACTTGAGTGACAATGACATCCACTTTGCCTTTCTCTCCACAGGTGTCCACTCCCAGGTCCAAGTTTA
AACTGCGGCCGCTCCGGCTAGCCGCCACCATGGCCAGTCCGGTATTCAGGAGACCTTTCTGCCATCTGTC
CACCTACAGCCTGCTCTGGGCCATAGCAGCAGTAGCGCTGAGCACAGCTCAAGTGGAAGTGGTGACCCAG
GATGAAAGAAAGCTGCTGCACACAACTGCATCCTTACGCTGTTCTCTAAAAACAACCCAGGAACCCTTGA
TTGTGACATGGCAGAAA
