>Addgene plasmid #71471 | CD200-Cd4d3+4-COMP-blac-3xFLAG-6his | addgene partial sequence | sequence record 133315 | rCD4-F 5'-AGTTTGCTGGTTCTGGCAAC-3'
ACCTGGTGGTGATGAAAGTGACTCAGCCCGACAGCAACACTTTGACCTGTGAGGTGATGGGACCCACCTC
ACCCAAGATGAGACTGATCTTGAAGCAGGAGAATCAGGAGGCCAGGGTCTCCAGGCAGGAGAAAGTGATT
CAAGTGCAGGCCCCTGAAGCAGGGGTGTGGCAATGTCTACTGAGTGAAGGTGAAGAGGTCAAGATGGACT
CCAAGATCCAGGTTTTATCCAAAGGGTTGAATTCCGGCGGCGGCTCCGGAGGCGGTACCGGTGGCGGCGA
CCTAGCCCCACAGATGCTTCGAGAACTCCAGGAGACTAATGCGGCGCTGCAAGACGTGAGAGAGCTCTTG
CGACAGCAGGTCAAGGAGATCACCTTCCTGAAGAATACGGTGATGGAATGTGACGCCTGCGGTCTAGACA
GAAACCTGCCTCCACTAGCACCTCTGGGCCCACACCCAGAAACGCTGGTGAAAGTAAAAGATGCTGAAGA
TCAGTTGGGTGCACGAGTGGGTTACATCGAACTGGATCTCAACAGCGGTAAGATCCTTGAGAGTTTTCGC
CCCGAAGAACGTTTTCCAATGATGAGCACTTTTAAAGTTCTGCTATGTGGCGCGGTATTATCCCGTATTG
ACGCCGGGCAAGAGCAACTCGGTCGCCGCATACACTATTCTCAGAATGACTTGGTTGAGTACTCACCAGT
CACAGAAAAGCATCTTACGGATGGCATGACAGTAAGAGAATTATGCAGTGCTGCCATAACCATGAGTGAT
AACACTGCGGCCAACTTACTTCTGACAACGATCGGAGGACCGAAGGAGCTAACCGCTT
